>Addgene plasmid #193419 | pNC-BiFC-VD2 | addgene full sequence | sequence record 380043 | Addgene NGS Result
TGGCAGGATATATTGTGGTGTAAACAAATTGACGCTTAGACAACTTAATAACACATTGCGGACGTTTTTA
ATGTACTGAATTAACGCCGAATTAATTCGAGCTCGGATCTGATAATTTATTTGAAAATTCATAAGAAAAG
CAAACGTTACATGAATTGATGAAACAATACAAAGACAGATAAAGCCACGCACATTTAGGATATTGGCCGA
GATTACTGAATATTGAGTAAGATCACGGAATTTCTGACAGGAGCATGTCTTCAATTCAGCCCAAATGGCA
GTTGAAATACTCAAACCGCCCCATATGCAGGAGCGGATCATTCATTGTTTGTTTGGTTGCCTTTGCCAAC
ATGGGAGTCCAAGATTCTGCAGTCAAATCTCGGTGACGGGCAGGACCGGACGGGGCGGTACCTCACTTGT
ACAGCTCGTCCATGCCGAGAGTAATTCCAGCAGCTGTAACAAATTCCAAAAGAACCATGTGATCTCTCTT
TTCATTAGGGTCTTTAGACAACTTAGATTGAGTAGACAAATAGTGGTTATCAGGCAAAAGAACTGGTCCA
TCACCAATAGGAGTATTTTGCTGATAATGATCAGCCAATTGAACTCCACCATCTTCAATATTATGTCTAA
TCTTAAAATTAGCTTTAATTCCATTCTTTTGTTTATCAGCAGTAATATAAACATTATCTGAAAAGTAATT
ATACTCCAACTTATGACCCAAAATATTTCCATCTTCTTTAAAGTCAATACCCTTCAACTCAATTCTATTA
ACCAAAGTATCTCCTTCAAACTTCACTTCAGCTCTAGTCTTATAATTTCCATCGTCCTTAAAGAAGATAG
TTCTCTCTTGAACATATCCTTCAGGCATAGCAGACTTAAAGAAATCATGTTGTTTCATGTGGTCAGGGTA
TCTAGCAAAACATTGAACTCCCCAAGACAAAGTTGTCACAAGAGTCGGCCAAGGAACCGGCAACTTTCCA
GTTGTACAAATAAACTTCAAAGTGAGCTTTCCATAAGTAGCATCTCCCTCACCCTCACCACTAACAGAAA
ACTTATGTCCATTAACGTCGCCATCCAATTCAACAAGAATAGGCACAACTCCAGTAAACAGCTCCTCGCC
CTTGCTCACTGAGAAAGATGAACTGTGGAACACGAAGTAGATGATAAGGAACAAACTGTTGAGAAGCAAC
ATATACAGGAATATCTTCAGAATCTTAGGGTTCCGCTTACTCATTCGCGATTTGGTGTATCGAGATTGGT
TATGAAATTCAGATGCTAGTGTAATGTATTGGTAATTTGGGAAGATATAATAGGAAGCAAGGCTATTTAT
CCATTTCTGAAAAGGCGAAATGGCGTCACCGCGAGCGTCACGCGCATTCCGTTCTTGCTGTAAAGCGTTG
TTTGGTACACTTTTGACTAGCGAGGCTTGGCGTGTCAGCGTATCTATTCAAAAGTCGTTAATGGCTGCGG
ATCAAGAAAAAGTTGGAATAGAAACAGAATACCCGCGAAATTCAGGCCCGGTTGCCATGTCCTACACGCC
GAAATAAACGACCAAATTAGTAGAAAAATAAAAACTGACTCGGATACTTACGTCACGTCTTGCGCACTGA
TTTGAAAAATCTCAGAATTCCAATCCCACAAAAATCTGAGCTTAACAGCACAGTTGCTCCTCTCAGAGCA
GAATCGGGTATTCAACACCCTCATATCAACTACTACGTTGTGTATAACGGTCCACATGCCGGTATATACG
ATGACTGGGGTTGTACAAAGGCGGCAACAAACGGCGTTCCCGGAGTTGCACACAAGAAATTTGCCACTAT
TACAGAGGCAAGAGCAGCAGCTGACGCGTACACAACAAGTCAGCAAACAGACAGGTTGAACTTCATCCCC
AAAGGAGAAGCTCAACTCAAGCCCAAGAGCTTTGCTAAGGCCCTAACAAGCCCACCAAAGCAAAAAGCCC
ACTGGCTCACGCTAGGAACCAAAAGGCCCAGCAGTGATCCAGCCCCAAAAGAGATCTCCTTTGCCCCGGA
GATTACAATGGACGATTTCCTCTATCTTTACGATCTAGGAAGGAAGTTCGAAGGTGAAGGTGACGACACT
ATGTTCACCACTGATAATGAGAAGGTTAGCCTCTTCAATTTCAGAAAGAATGCTGACCCACAGATGGTTA
GAGAGGCCTACGCAGCAGGTCTCATCAAGACGATCTACCCGAGTAACAATCTCCAGGAGATCAAATACCT
TCCCAAGAAGGTTAAAGATGCAGTCAAAAGATTCAGGACTAATTGCATCAAGAACACAGAGAAAGACATA
TTTCTCAAGATCAGAAGTACTATTCCAGTATGGACGATTCAAGGCTTGCTTCATAAACCAAGGCAAGTAA
TAGAGATTGGAGTCTCTAAAAAGGTAGTTCCTACTGAATCTAAGGCCATGCATGGAGTCTAAGATTCAAA
TCGAGGATCTAACAGAACTCGCCGTGAAGACTGGCGAACAGTTCATACAGAGTCTTTTACGACTCAATGA
CAAGAAGAAAATCTTCGTCAACATGGTGGAGCACGACACTCTGGTCTACTCCAAAAATGTCAAAGATACA
GTCTCAGAAGACCAAAGGGCTATTGAGACTTTTCAACAAAGGATAATTTCGGGAAACCTCCTCGGATTCC
ATTGCCCAGCTATCTGTCACTTCATCGAAAGGACAGTAGAAAAGGAAGGTGGCTCCTACAAATGCCATCA
TTGCGATAAAGGAAAGGCTATCATTCAAGATCTCTCTGCCGACAGTGGTCCCAAAGATGGACCCCCACCC
ACGAGGAGCATCGTGGAAAAAGAAGACGTTCCAACCACGTCTTCAAAGCAAGTGGATTGATGTGACATCT
CCACTGACGTAAGGGATGACGCACAATCCCACTATCCTTCGCAAGACCCTTCCTCTATATAAGGAAGTTC
ATTTCATTTGGAGAGGACACGCTCGAGTATAAGAGCTCTATTTTTACAACAATTACCAACAACAACAAAC
AACAAACAACATTACAATTACATTTACAATTACAATGGTGAGCAAGGGCGAGGAGCTGTTCACCGGGGTG
GTGCCCATCCTGGTCGAGCTGGACGGCGACGTAAACGGCCACAAGTTCAGCGTGTCCGGCGAGGGCGAGG
GCGATGCCACCTACGGCAAGCTGACCCTGAAGCTGATCTGCACCACCGGCAAGCTGCCCGTGCCCTGGCC
CACCCTCGTGACCACCCTGGGCTACGGCCTGCAGTGCTTCGCCCGCTACCCCGACCACATGAAGCAGCAC
GACTTCTTCAAGTCCGCCATGCCCGAAGGCTACGTCCAGGAGCGCACCATCTTCTTCAAGGACGACGGCA
ACTACAAGACCCGCGCCGAGGTGAAGTTCGAGGGCGACACCCTGGTGAACCGCATCGAGCTGAAGGGCAT
CGACTTCAAGGAGGACGGCAACATCCTGGGGCACAAGCTGGAGTACAACTACAACAGCCACAACGTCTAT
ATCACCGCCGACAAGCAGAAGAACGGCATCAAGGCCAACTTCAAGATCCGCCACAACATCGAGGACGGCG
GCGTGCAGCTCGCCGACCACTACCAGCAGAACACCCCCATCGGCGACGGCCCCGTGCTGCTGCCCGACAA
CCACTACCTGAGCTACCAGTCCAAGCTGAGCAAAGGAGCCAGTGGAGGTGGGTCAGAGTGGTCTCTGTCC
AGTCCTGGCCTCGTCGGCCATTCTCGACTAAGTTGGCAGCATCACCCGACGCACTTTGCGCCGAATAAAT
ACCTGTGACGGAAGATCACTTCGCAGAATAAATAAATCCTGGTGTCCCTGTTGATACCGGGAAGCCCTGG
GCCAACTTTTGGCGAAAATGAGACGTTGATCGGCACGTAAGAGGTTCCAACTTTCACCATAATGAAATAA
GATCACTACCGGGCGTATTTTTTGAGTTATCGAGATTTTCAGGAGCTAAGGAAGCTAAACTTTTGCTGAC
GAGAACAGGGACTGGTGAAATGCAGTTTAAGGTTTACACCTATAAAAGAGAGAGCCGTTATCGTCTGTTT
GTGGATGTACAGAGTGATATTATTGACACGCCTGGGCGACGGATGGTGATCCCCCTGGCCAGTGCACGTC
TGCTGTCAGATAAAGTCTCCCGTGAACTTTACCCGGTGGTGCATATCGGGGATGAAAGCTGGCGCATGAT
GACCACCGATATGGCCAGTGTGCCGGTATCCGTTATCGGGGAAGAAGTGGCTGATCTCAGCCACCGCGAA
AATGACATCAAAAACGCCATTAACCTGATGTTCTGGGGAATATAAATGTCAGGCTCCCTTATACACAGGG
CCAGTCTGGCCACTTGTGGTCTGCTGAGACCTAGTTAATCTAGACCCGGGGGTTAATTAACCCTAGAGTC
CTGCTTTAATGAGATATGCGAGACGCCTATGATCGCATGATATTTGCTTTCAATTCTGTTGTGCACGTTG
TAAAAAACCTGAGCATGTGTAGCTCAGATCCTTACCGCCGGTTTCGGTTCATTCTAATGAATATATCACC
CGTTACTATCGTATTTTTATGAATAATATTCTCCGTTCAATTTACTGATTGTACCCTACTACTTATATGT
ACAATATTAAAATGAAAACAATATATTGTGCTGAATAGGTTTATAGCGACATCTATGATAGAGCGCCACA
ATAACAAACAATTGCGTTTTATTATTACAAATCCAATTTTAAAAAAAGCGGCAGAACCGGTCAAACCTAA
AAGACTGATTACATAAATCTTATTCAAATTTCAAAAGTGCCCCAGGGGCTAGTATCTACGACACACCGAG
CGGCGAACTAATAACGCTCACTGAAGGGAACTCCGGTTCCCCGCCGGCGCGCATGGGTGAGATTCCTTGA
AGTTGAGTATTGGCCGTCCGCTCTACCGAAAGTTACGGGCACCATTCAACCCGGTCCAGCACGGCGGCCG
GGTAACCGACTTGCTGCCCCGAGAATTATGCAGCATTTTTTTGGTGTATGTGGGCCCCAAATGAAGTGCA
GGTCAAACCTTGACAGTGACGACAAATCGTTGGGCGGGTCCAGGGCGAATTTTGCGACAACATGTCGAGG
CTCAGCAGGACCTGCTCATATGTTCCAATCCCACAAAAATCTGAGCTTAACAGCACAGTTGCTCCTCTCA
GAGCAGAATCGGGTATTCAACACCCTCATATCAACTACTACGTTGTGTATAACGGTCCACATGCCGGTAT
ATACGATGACTGGGGTTGTACAAAGGCGGCAACAAACGGCGTTCCCGGAGTTGCACACAAGAAATTTGCC
ACTATTACAGAGGCAAGAGCAGCAGCTGACGCGTACACAACAAGTCAGCAAACAGACAGGTTGAACTTCA
TCCCCAAAGGAGAAGCTCAACTCAAGCCCAAGAGCTTTGCTAAGGCCCTAACAAGCCCACCAAAGCAAAA
AGCCCACTGGCTCACGCTAGGAACCAAAAGGCCCAGCAGTGATCCAGCCCCAAAAGAGATCTCCTTTGCC
CCGGAGATTACAATGGACGATTTCCTCTATCTTTACGATCTAGGAAGGAAGTTCGAAGGTGAAGGTGACG
ACACTATGTTCACCACTGATAATGAGAAGGTTAGCCTCTTCAATTTCAGAAAGAATGCTGACCCACAGAT
GGTTAGAGAGGCCTACGCAGCAGGTCTCATCAAGACGATCTACCCGAGTAACAATCTCCAGGAGATCAAA
TACCTTCCCAAGAAGGTTAAAGATGCAGTCAAAAGATTCAGGACTAATTGCATCAAGAACACAGAGAAAG
ACATATTTCTCAAGATCAGAAGTACTATTCCAGTATGGACGATTCAAGGCTTGCTTCATAAACCAAGGCA
AGTAATAGAGATTGGAGTCTCTAAAAAGGTAGTTCCTACTGAATCTAAGGCCATGCATGGAGTCTAAGAT
TCAAATCGAGGATCTAACAGAACTCGCCGTGAAGACTGGCGAACAGTTCATACAGAGTCTTTTACGACTC
AATGACAAGAAGAAAATCTTCGTCAACATGGTGGAGCACGACACTCTGGTCTACTCCAAAAATGTCAAAG
ATACAGTCTCAGAAGACCAAAGGGCTATTGAGACTTTTCAACAAAGGATAATTTCGGGAAACCTCCTCGG
ATTCCATTGCCCAGCTATCTGTCACTTCATCGAAAGGACAGTAGAAAAGGAAGGTGGCTCCTACAAATGC
CATCATTGCGATAAAGGAAAGGCTATCATTCAAGATCTCTCTGCCGACAGTGGTCCCAAAGATGGACCCC
CACCCACGAGGAGCATCGTGGAAAAAGAAGACGTTCCAACCACGTCTTCAAAGCAAGTGGATTGATGTGA
CATCTCCACTGACGTAAGGGATGACGCACAATCCCACTATCCTTCGCAAGACCCTTCCTCTATATAAGGA
AGTTCATTTCATTTGGAGAGGACACGCCTCAGGTACAGAGCATATTTTTACAACAATTACCAACAACAAC
AAACAACAAACAACATTACAATTACATTTACAATTACAGAGTTGGCTCGACCATGCGTGGCCTCGTCGGC
CATTCTCGACTAAGTTGGCAGCATCACCCGACGCACTTTGCGCCGAATAAATACCTGTGACGGAAGATCA
CTTCGCAGAATAAATAAATCCTGGTGTCCCTGTTGATACCGGGAAGCCCTGGGCCAACTTTTGGCGAAAA
TGAGACGTTGATCGGCACGTAAGAGGTTCCAACTTTCACCATAATGAAATAAGATCACTACCGGGCGTAT
TTTTTGAGTTATCGAGATTTTCAGGAGCTAAGGAAGCTAAACTTTTGCTGACGAGAACAGGGACTGGTGA
AATGCAGTTTAAGGTTTACACCTATAAAAGAGAGAGCCGTTATCGTCTGTTTGTGGATGTACAGAGTGAT
ATTATTGACACGCCTGGGCGACGGATGGTGATCCCCCTGGCCAGTGCACGTCTGCTGTCAGATAAAGTCT
CCCGTGAACTTTACCCGGTGGTGCATATCGGGGATGAAAGCTGGCGCATGATGACCACCGATATGGCCAG
TGTGCCGGTATCCGTTATCGGGGAAGAAGTGGCTGATCTCAGCCACCGCGAAAATGACATCAAAAACGCC
ATTAACCTGATGTTCTGGGGAATATAAATGTCAGGCTCCCTTATACACAGGGCCAGTCTGGCCAGACCTG
GATGTTTCCAGTGGTCCGGAGGTTCTGGTGGAGCTTGGTCTCATCCACAATTCGAGAAGTCAGGAGGAGA
TTATAAGGATGATGATGATAAGGCTTCTTGGTCACATCCTCAGTTTGAAAAGGGATCTGGGTCAGACCCC
AACGAGAAGCGCGATCACATGGTCCTGCTGGAGTTCGTGACCGCCGCCGGGATCACTCTCGGCATGGACG
AGCTGTACAAGTAAGCGATCGCCATTTAAATAGGATCGTTCAAACATTTGGCAATAAAGTTTCTTAAGAT
TGAATCCTGTTGCCGGTCTTGCGATGATTATCATATAATTTCTGTTGAATTACGTTAAGCATGTAATAAT
TAACATGTAATGCATGACGTTATTTATGAGATGGGTTTTTATGATTAGAGTCCCGCAATTATACATTTAA
TACGCGATAGAAAACAAAATATAGCGCGCAAACTAGGATAAATTATCGCGCGCGGTGTCATCTATGTTAC
TAGATCGTTAACGATATGTCGAGGCTCAGCAGGACCTGCAGGCATGCAAGCTTGGCACTGGCCGTCGTTT
TACAACGTCGTGACTGGGAAAACCCTGGCGTTACCCAACTTAATCGCCTTGCAGCACATCCCCCTTTCGC
CAGCTGGCGTAATAGCGAAGAGGCCCGCACCGATCGCCCTTCCCAACAGTTGCGCAGCCTGAATGGCGAA
TGCTAGAGCAGCTTGAGCTTGGATCAGATTGTCGTTTCCCGCCTTCAGTTTAAACTATCAGTGTTTGACA
GGATATATTGGCGGGTAAACCTAAGAGAAAAGAGCGTTTATTAGAATAATCGGATATTTAAAAGGGCGTG
AAAAGGTTTATCCGTTCGTCCATTTGTATGTGCATGCCAACCACAGGGTTCCCCTCGGGATCAAAGTACT
TTGATCCAACCCCTCCGCTGCTATAGTGCAGTCGGCTTCTGACGTTCAGTGCAGCCGTCTTCTGAAAACG
ACATGTCGCACAAGTCCTAAGTTACGCGACAGGCTGCCGCCCTGCCCTTTTCCTGGCGTTTTCTTGTCGC
GTGTTTTAGTCGCATAAAGTAGAATACTTGCGACTAGAACCGGAGACATTACGCCATGAACAAGAGCGCC
GCCGCTGGCCTGCTGGGCTATGCCCGCGTCAGCACCGACGACCAGGACTTGACCAACCAACGGGCCGAAC
TGCACGCGGCCGGCTGCACCAAGCTGTTTTCCGAGAAGATCACCGGCACCAGGCGCGACCGCCCGGAGCT
GGCCAGGATGCTTGACCACCTACGCCCTGGCGACGTTGTGACAGTGACCAGGCTAGACCGCCTGGCCCGC
AGCACCCGCGACCTACTGGACATTGCCGAGCGCATCCAGGAGGCCGGCGCGGGCCTGCGTAGCCTGGCAG
AGCCGTGGGCCGACACCACCACGCCGGCCGGCCGCATGGTGTTGACCGTGTTCGCCGGCATTGCCGAGTT
CGAGCGTTCCCTAATCATCGACCGCACCCGGAGCGGGCGCGAGGCCGCCAAGGCGCGAGGCGTGAAGTTT
GGCCCCCGCCCTACCCTCACCCCGGCACAGATCGCGCACGCCCGCGAGCTGATCGACCAGGAAGGCCGCA
CCGTGAAAGAGGCGGCTGCACTGCTTGGCGTGCATCGCTCGACCCTGTACCGCGCACTTGAGCGCAGCGA
GGAAGTGACGCCCACCGAGGCCAGGCGGCGCGGTGCCTTCCGTGAGGACGCATTGACCGAGGCCGACGCC
CTGGCGGCCGCCGAGAATGAACGCCAAGAGGAACAAGCATGAAACCGCACCAGGACGGCCAGGACGAACC
GTTTTTCATTACCGAAGAGATCGAGGCGGAGATGATCGCGGCCGGGTACGTGTTCGAGCCGCCCGCGCAC
GTCTCAACCGTGCGGCTGCATGAAATCCTGGCCGGTTTGTCTGATGCCAAGCTGGCGGCCTGGCCGGCGA
GCTTGGCCGCTGAAGAAACCGAGCGCCGCCGTCTAAAAAGGTGATGTGTATTTGAGTAAAACAGCTTGCG
TCATGCGGTCGCTGCGTATATGATGCGATGAGTAAATAAACAAATACGCAAGGGGAACGCATGAAGGTTA
TCGCTGTACTTAACCAGAAAGGCGGGTCAGGCAAGACGACCATCGCAACCCATCTAGCCCGCGCCCTGCA
ACTCGCCGGGGCCGATGTTCTGTTAGTCGATTCCGATCCCCAGGGCAGTGCCCGCGATTGGGCGGCCGTG
CGGGAAGATCAACCGCTAACCGTTGTCGGCATCGACCGCCCGACGATTGACCGCGACGTGAAGGCCATCG
GCCGGCGCGACTTCGTAGTGATCGACGGAGCGCCCCAGGCGGCGGACTTGGCTGTGTCCGCGATCAAGGC
AGCCGACTTCGTGCTGATTCCGGTGCAGCCAAGCCCTTACGACATATGGGCCACCGCCGACCTGGTGGAG
CTGGTTAAGCAGCGCATTGAGGTCACGGATGGAAGGCTACAAGCGGCCTTTGTCGTGTCGCGGGCGATCA
AAGGCACGCGCATCGGCGGTGAGGTTGCCGAGGCGCTGGCCGGGTACGAGCTGCCCATTCTTGAGTCCCG
TATCACGCAGCGCGTGAGCTACCCAGGCACTGCCGCCGCCGGCACAACCGTTCTTGAATCAGAACCCGAG
GGCGACGCTGCCCGCGAGGTCCAGGCGCTGGCCGCTGAAATTAAATCAAAACTCATTTGAGTTAATGAGG
TAAAGAGAAAATGAGCAAAAGCACAAACACGCTAAGTGCCGGCCGTCCGAGCGCACGCAGCAGCAAGGCT
GCAACGTTGGCCAGCCTGGCAGACACGCCAGCCATGAAGCGGGTCAACTTTCAGTTGCCGGCGGAGGATC
ACACCAAGCTGAAGATGTACGCGGTACGCCAAGGCAAGACCATTACCGAGCTGCTATCTGAATACATCGC
GCAGCTACCAGAGTAAATGAGCAAATGAATAAATGAGTAGATGAATTTTAGCGGCTAAAGGAGGCGGCAT
GGAAAATCAAGAACAACCAGGCACCGACGCCGTGGAATGCCCCATGTGTGGAGGAACGGGCGGTTGGCCA
GGCGTAAGCGGCTGGGTTGCCTGCCGGCCCTGCAATGGCACTGGAACCCCCAAGCCCGAGGAATCGGCGT
GAGCGGTCGCAAACCATCCGGCCCGGTACAAATCGGCGCGGCGCTGGGTGATGACCTGGTGGAGAAGTTG
AAGGCGGCGCAGGCCGCCCAGCGGCAACGCATCGAGGCAGAAGCACGCCCCGGTGAATCGTGGCAAGCGG
CCGCTGATCGAATCCGCAAAGAATCCCGGCAACCGCCGGCAGCCGGTGCGCCGTCGATTAGGAAGCCGCC
CAAGGGCGACGAGCAACCAGATTTTTTCGTTCCGATGCTCTATGACGTGGGCACCCGCGATAGTCGCAGC
ATCATGGACGTGGCCGTTTTCCGTCTGTCGAAGCGTGACCGACGAGCTGGCGAGGTGATCCGCTACGAGC
TTCCAGACGGGCACGTAGAGGTTTCCGCAGGGCCGGCGGGCATGGCCAGTGTGTGGGATTACGACCTGGT
ACTGATGGCGGTTTCCCATCTAACCGAATCCATGAACCGATACCGGGAAGGGAAGGGAGACAAGCCCGGC
CGCGTGTTCCGTCCACACGTTGCGGACGTACTCAAGTTCTGCCGGCGAGCCGATGGCGGAAAGCAGAAAG
ACGACCTGGTAGAAACCTGCATTCGGTTAAACACCACGCACGTTGCCATGCAGCGTACGAAGAAGGCCAA
GAACGGCCGCCTGGTGACGGTATCCGAGGGTGAAGCCTTGATTAGCCGCTACAAGATCGTAAAGAGCGAA
ACCGGGCGGCCGGAGTACATCGAGATCGAGCTAGCTGATTGGATGTACCGCGAGATCACAGAAGGCAAGA
ACCCGGACGTGCTGACGGTTCACCCCGATTACTTTTTGATCGATCCCGGCATCGGCCGTTTTCTCTACCG
CCTGGCACGCCGCGCCGCAGGCAAGGCAGAAGCCAGATGGTTGTTCAAGACGATCTACGAACGCAGTGGC
AGCGCCGGAGAGTTCAAGAAGTTCTGTTTCACCGTGCGCAAGCTGATCGGGTCAAATGACCTGCCGGAGT
ACGATTTGAAGGAGGAGGCGGGGCAGGCTGGCCCGATCCTAGTCATGCGCTACCGCAACCTGATCGAGGG
CGAAGCATCCGCCGGTTCCTAATGTACGGAGCAGATGCTAGGGCAAATTGCCCTAGCAGGGGAAAAAGGT
CGAAAAGGTCTCTTTCCTGTGGATAGCACGTACATTGGGAACCCAAAGCCGTACATTGGGAACCGGAACC
CGTACATTGGGAACCCAAAGCCGTACATTGGGAACCGGTCACACATGTAAGTGACTGATATAAAAGAGAA
AAAAGGCGATTTTTCCGCCTAAAACTCTTTAAAACTTATTAAAACTCTTAAAACCCGCCTGGCCTGTGCA
TAACTGTCTGGCCAGCGCACAGCCGAAGAGCTGCAAAAAGCGCCTACCCTTCGGTCGCTGCGCTCCCTAC
GCCCCGCCGCTTCGCGTCGGCCTATCGCGGCCGCTGGCCGCTCAAAAATGGCTGGCCTACGGCCAGGCAA
TCTACCAGGGCGCGGACAAGCCGCGCCGTCGCCACTCGACCGCCGGCGCCCACATCAAGGCACCCTGCCT
CGCGCGTTTCGGTGATGACGGTGAAAACCTCTGACACATGCAGCTCCCGGAGACGGTCACAGCTTGTCTG
TAAGCGGATGCCGGGAGCAGACAAGCCCGTCAGGGCGCGTCAGCGGGTGTTGGCGGGTGTCGGGGCGCAG
CCATGACCCAGTCACGTAGCGATAGCGGAGTGTATACTGGCTTAACTATGCGGCATCAGAGCAGATTGTA
CTGAGAGTGCACCATATGCGGTGTGAAATACCGCACAGATGCGTAAGGAGAAAATACCGCATCAGGCGCT
CTTCCGCTTCCTCGCTCACTGACTCGCTGCGCTCGGTCGTTCGGCTGCGGCGAGCGGTATCAGCTCACTC
AAAGGCGGTAATACGGTTATCCACAGAATCAGGGGATAACGCAGGAAAGAACATGTGAGCAAAAGGCCAG
CAAAAGGCCAGGAACCGTAAAAAGGCCGCGTTGCTGGCGTTTTTCCATAGGCTCCGCCCCCCTGACGAGC
ATCACAAAAATCGACGCTCAAGTCAGAGGTGGCGAAACCCGACAGGACTATAAAGATACCAGGCGTTTCC
CCCTGGAAGCTCCCTCGTGCGCTCTCCTGTTCCGACCCTGCCGCTTACCGGATACCTGTCCGCCTTTCTC
CCTTCGGGAAGCGTGGCGCTTTCTCATAGCTCACGCTGTAGGTATCTCAGTTCGGTGTAGGTCGTTCGCT
CCAAGCTGGGCTGTGTGCACGAACCCCCCGTTCAGCCCGACCGCTGCGCCTTATCCGGTAACTATCGTCT
TGAGTCCAACCCGGTAAGACACGACTTATCGCCACTGGCAGCAGCCACTGGTAACAGGATTAGCAGAGCG
AGGTATGTAGGCGGTGCTACAGAGTTCTTGAAGTGGTGGCCTAACTACGGCTACACTAGAAGGACAGTAT
TTGGTATCTGCGCTCTGCTGAAGCCAGTTACCTTCGGAAAAAGAGTTGGTAGCTCTTGATCCGGCAAACA
AACCACCGCTGGTAGCGGTGGTTTTTTTGTTTGCAAGCAGCAGATTACGCGCAGAAAAAAAGGATCTCAA
GAAGATCCTTTGATCTTTTCTACGGGGTCTGACGCTCAGTGGAACGAAAACTCACGTTAAGGGATTTTGG
TCATGCATTCTAGGTACTAAAACAATTCATCCAGTAAAATATAATATTTTATTTTCTCCCAATCAGGCTT
GATCCCCAGTAAGTCAAAAAATAGCTCGACATACTGTTCTTCCCCGATATCCTCCCTGATCGACCGGACG
CAGAAGGCAATGTCATACCACTTGTCCGCCCTGCCGCTTCTCCCAAGATCAATAAAGCCACTTACTTTGC
CATCTTTCACAAAGATGTTGCTGTCTCCCAGGTCGCCGTGGGAAAAGACAAGTTCCTCTTCGGGCTTTTC
CGTCTTTAAAAAATCATACAGCTCGCGCGGATCTTTAAATGGAGTGTCTTCTTCCCAGTTTTCGCAATCC
ACATCGGCCAGATCGTTATTCAGTAAGTAATCCAATTCGGCTAAGCGGCTGTCTAAGCTATTCGTATAGG
GACAATCCGATATGTCGATGGAGTGAAAGAGCCTGATGCACTCCGCATACAGCTCGATAATCTTTTCAGG
GCTTTGTTCATCTTCATACTCTTCCGAGCAAAGGACGCCATCGGCCTCACTCATGAGCAGATTGCTCCAG
CCATCATGCCGTTCAAAGTGCAGGACCTTTGGAACAGGCAGCTTTCCTTCCAGCCATAGCATCATGTCCT
TTTCCCGTTCCACATCATAGGTGGTCCCTTTATACCGGCTGTCCGTCATTTTTAAATATAGGTTTTCATT
TTCTCCCACCAGCTTATATACCTTAGCAGGAGACATTCCTTCCGTATCTTTTACGCAGCGGTATTTTTCG
ATCAGTTTTTTCAATTCCGGTGATATTCTCATTTTAGCCATTTATTATTTCCTTCCTCTTTTCTACAGTA
TTTAAAGATACCCCAAGAAGCTAATTATAACAAGACGAACTCCAATTCACTGTTCCTTGCATTCTAAAAC
CTTAAATACCAGAAAACAGCTTTTTCAAAGTTGTTTTCAAAGTTGGCGTATAACATAGTATCGACGGAGC
CGATTTTGAAACCGCGGTGATCACAGGCAGCAACGCTCTGTCATCGTTACAATCAACATGCTACCCTCCG
CGAGATCATCCGTGTTTCAAACCCGGCAGCTTAGTTGCCGTTCTTCCGAATAGCATCGGTAACATGAGCA
AAGTCTGCCGCCTTACAACGGCTCTCCCGCTGACGCCGTCCCGGACTGATGGGCTGCCTGTATCGAGTGG
TGATTTTGTGCCGAGCTGCCGGTCGGGGAGCTGTTGGCTGGCTGG
Features (pLannotate 1.2.2; 32 found; start..end, strand, type, name):
      1..25      +  misc_feature   LB T-DNA repeat: left border repeat from nopaline C58 T-DNA
    111..363     -  terminator     MAS terminator: mannopine synthase terminator
    377..412     -  CDS            BlpR (fragment): phosphinothricin acetyltransferase; Streptomyces hygroscopicus bar; confers resistance to bialophos or phosphinothricin
    416..1129    -  CDS            mTurquoise2: mTurquoise2 is a basic (constitutively fluorescent) cyan fluorescent protein published in 2012, derived from Aequorea victoria. It is reported to be a rapidly-maturing monomer with very low acid sensitivity.
   1130..1234    -  CDS            XYLT (fragment): XYLT_ARATH - Experimental evidence at protein level: Swiss-Prot protein existence level 1. Glycosyltransferase involved in the xylosylation of N-glycans (PubMed:10781814, PubMed:12943552, PubMed:15013764, PubMed:15686448). Possesses beta-1,2-xylosyltransferase activity, transferring xylose from UDP-xylose to the core beta-linked mannose of N-glycans (PubMed:10781814, PubMed:12943552, PubMed:15013764, PubMed:15686448). Involved in the biosynthesis of glycoprotein bound N-glycans (PubMed:15686448, PubMed:22024534). Does not require metal ions for its activity (PubMed:15686448). From Arabidopsis
   1238..1618    -  promoter       MAS promoter: mannopine synthase promoter (Velten et al., 1984)
   1618..2430    +  CDS            IBMP_CAMVB (fragment): Experimental evidence at protein level: Swiss-Prot protein existence level 1. Enhances the ribosomal termination-reinitiation event leading to the translation of major open reading frames on the polycistronic viral RNAs. From Cauliflower mosaic virus (strain Bari 1) (CaMV).
   2614..2959    +  promoter       CaMV 35S promoter: strong constitutive promoter from cauliflower mosaic virus
   2989..3043    +  misc_feature   TMV Ω: translational enhancer from the tobacco mosaic virus 5'-leader sequence (Gallie et al., 1988)
   3045..3675    +  CDS            SYFP2 (fragment): monomeric optimized variant of EYFP, identical to mVenus but with L68V (Kremers et al., 2006) mammalian codon-optimized
   3877..3979    +  promoter       cat promoter: promoter of the E. coli cat gene encoding chloramphenicol acetyltransferase
   4010..4312    +  CDS            ccdB: CCDB_ECOLI - Also known as G, letB, letD. Experimental evidence at protein level: Swiss-Prot protein existence level 1. Toxic component of a type II toxin-antitoxin (TA) system, functioning in plasmid maintainence. Responsible for the post- segregational killing (PSK) of plasmid-free cells, also referred to as a plasmid addiction system. Half-life of over 2 hours. Cell killing by CcdB is accompanied by filamentation, defects in chromosome and plasmid segregation, defects in cell division, formation of anucleate cells, decreased DNA synthesis and plasmid loss. Interferes with the activity of DN
   4411..5118    +  terminator     OCS terminator: octopine synthase terminator
   5132..5935    +  CDS            IBMP_CAMVB (fragment): Experimental evidence at protein level: Swiss-Prot protein existence level 1. Enhances the ribosomal termination-reinitiation event leading to the translation of major open reading frames on the polycistronic viral RNAs. From Cauliflower mosaic virus (strain Bari 1) (CaMV).
   6119..6464    +  promoter       CaMV 35S promoter: strong constitutive promoter from cauliflower mosaic virus
   6493..6547    +  misc_feature   TMV Ω: translational enhancer from the tobacco mosaic virus 5'-leader sequence (Gallie et al., 1988)
   6729..6831    +  promoter       cat promoter: promoter of the E. coli cat gene encoding chloramphenicol acetyltransferase
   6862..7164    +  CDS            ccdB: CCDB_ECOLI - Also known as G, letB, letD. Experimental evidence at protein level: Swiss-Prot protein existence level 1. Toxic component of a type II toxin-antitoxin (TA) system, functioning in plasmid maintainence. Responsible for the post- segregational killing (PSK) of plasmid-free cells, also referred to as a plasmid addiction system. Half-life of over 2 hours. Cell killing by CcdB is accompanied by filamentation, defects in chromosome and plasmid segregation, defects in cell division, formation of anucleate cells, decreased DNA synthesis and plasmid loss. Interferes with the activity of DN
   7279..7303    +  CDS            2xFLAG (fragment): two tandem FLAG® epitope tags
   7344..7431    +  CDS            VC155 (fragment): C-terminal fragment of mVenus for use in bimolecular fluorescence complementation (BiFC) (Kodama and Hu, 2010)
   7454..7706    +  terminator     NOS terminator: nopaline synthase terminator and poly(A) signal
   7733..7753    +  misc_feature   MCS (fragment): pUC18/19 multiple cloning site
   7756..7910    +  CDS            lacZα (fragment): LacZα fragment of β-galactosidase; lacZ fragment
   7976..8000    +  misc_feature   RB T-DNA repeat: right border repeat from nopaline C58 T-DNA
   8340..8741    +  CDS            Y4CG_SINFN (fragment): Protein inferred from homology: Swiss-Prot protein existence level 3. From Sinorhizobium fredii (strain NBRC 101917 / NGR234).
   9301..9930    +  CDS            pVS1 StaA: stability protein from the Pseudomonas plasmid pVS1 (Heeb et al., 2000)
  10359..11432   +  CDS            pVS1 RepA: replication protein from the Pseudomonas plasmid pVS1 (Heeb et al., 2000)
  11498..11692   +  rep_origin     pVS1 oriV: origin of replication for the Pseudomonas plasmid pVS1 (Heeb et al., 2000)
  11895..11934   +  CDS            rop (fragment): Rop protein, which maintains plasmids at low copy number; rop
  12036..12176   +  misc_feature   bom: basis of mobility region from pBR322
  12362..12950   -  rep_origin     ori: high-copy-number ColE1/pMB1/pBR322/pUC origin of replication
  13037..13831   -  CDS            KanR: aminoglycoside phosphotransferase; aphA-3; confers resistance to kanamycin
