[The description below was written by a language model from this plasmid's Addgene catalogue record and pLannotate feature annotations shown in this document.]
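Description:
pNC-BiFC-VD2 is an empty pCambia-derived binary T-DNA vector for bimolecular fluorescence complementation (BiFC) assays in plants, built to accept inserts by Nimble Cloning. Outside the T-DNA borders it carries the standard pCambia maintenance elements: a ColE1/pBR322-type origin with the bom site for replication in E. coli, the pVS1 oriV with RepA and StaA, which typically support replication and stable inheritance in Agrobacterium, and a bacterial kanamycin resistance gene. Because the cloning sites contain ccdB, the unmodified vector is propagated in a ccdB-tolerant strain.

Between the left and right borders are two tandem expression units, each annotated with a CaMV 35S promoter (preceded by additional CaMV-derived sequence) and a TMV Ω translational enhancer. In the first unit a partial Venus/SYFP2-type coding fragment, the N-terminal half according to the depositor's note, lies upstream of a cat promoter–ccdB cassette and an OCS terminator, so a gene of interest is fused behind nVenus. In the second unit the ccdB cassette comes first, followed by a FLAG-tag fragment, a C-terminal Venus fragment (annotated as VC155) and the NOS terminator, giving an insert–cVenus fusion. Replacing each ccdB "NC frame" with a coding sequence removes the toxin, providing counter-selection against unmodified vector. Both candidate partners are thus delivered on one T-DNA, and their interaction reconstitutes yellow fluorescence.

A third, oppositely oriented cassette uses the MAS promoter and terminator to express mTurquoise2 fused to a fragment of Arabidopsis β-1,2-xylosyltransferase, which probably serves as a cyan marker for transformed cells, although the record does not state its role. Only a short remnant of the bar gene is annotated, so no intact plant selection marker is evident.
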