Addgene plasmid #193419: pNC-BiFC-VD2
Purpose: (Empty Backbone) Nimble cloning-compatible vector for plant BiFC
Depositing lab: Pu Yan. Depositing organization: Chinese Academy of Tropical Agricultural Sciences. Publication: A Nimble Cloning-compatible vector system for high-throughput gene functional analysis in plants. Yan P, Tuo D, Shen W, Deng H, Zhou P, Gao X. Plant Commun. 2023 Mar 13;4(2):100471. doi: 10.1016/j.xplc.2022.100471. Epub 2022 Nov 9. PubMed 36352791.
Backbone
  Vector backbone: pCambia
  Vector type: Plant Expression
Growth in bacteria
  Bacterial resistance: Kanamycin, 50 μg/mL
  Growth temperature: 37°C
  Growth strain: ccdB Survival
  Copy number: High Copy
Gene/Insert
  Gene/Insert name: None
Terms and licenses: Academic/Nonprofit Terms; Industry Terms: Not Available to Industry
Depositor comments: nVenus-NC frame and NC frmae-cVenus
How to cite: pNC-BiFC-VD2 was a gift from Pu Yan (Addgene plasmid # 193419 ; http://n2t.net/addgene:193419 ; RRID:Addgene_193419)
